Addgene plasmid #102599: pMSCV-hygro-STING V155M
Purpose: Express STING V155M for IFN-beta Luciferase reporter assay.
Depositing lab: Nicolas Manel. Depositing organization: Institut Curie. Publication: Intrinsic antiproliferative activity of the innate sensor STING in T lymphocytes. Cerboni S, Jeremiah N, Gentili M, Gehrmann U, Conrad C, Stolzenberg MC, Picard C, Neven B, Fischer A, Amigorena S, Rieux-Laucat F, Manel N. J Exp Med. 2017 Jun 5;214(6):1769-1785. doi: 10.1084/jem.20161674. Epub 2017 May 8. PubMed 28484079.
Backbone
  Vector backbone: pMSCV-hygro
  Vector type: Mammalian Expression, Retroviral
Growth in bacteria
  Bacterial resistance: Ampicillin, 100 μg/mL
  Growth temperature: 30°C
  Growth strain: NEB Stable
  Copy number: High Copy
Gene/Insert
  Gene/Insert name: STING
  Species: H. sapiens (human)
  Mutation: V155M
  Entrez Gene: STING1 (a.k.a. ERIS, MITA, MPYS, NET23, SAVI, STING, STING-beta, TMEM173, hMITA, hSTING)
  Cloning method: Restriction Enzyme; 5′ cloning site unknown (unknown if destroyed); 3′ cloning site unknown (unknown if destroyed)
  Sequencing primers: 5′ MSCV
Terms and licenses: Academic/Nonprofit Terms; Industry Terms: Not Available to Industry
How to cite: pMSCV-hygro-STING V155M was a gift from Nicolas Manel (Addgene plasmid # 102599 ; http://n2t.net/addgene:102599 ; RRID:Addgene_102599)
