[The description below was written by a language model from this plasmid's Addgene catalogue record and pLannotate feature annotations shown in this document.]
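Description:
pMSCV-hygro-STING V155M is an 8.1 kb gammaretroviral mammalian expression plasmid built on the pMSCV-hygro backbone and carrying human STING (STING1, also known as TMEM173, MITA or ERIS) with the V155M substitution. In bacteria it is maintained through a high-copy ColE1/pUC-type origin and selected with ampicillin via the β-lactamase gene. The remaining bacterial annotations (short lacI, lacZα, rop, bom and tetracycline-resistance fragments, plus a lac promoter/operator) appear to be non-functional remnants of the backbone's cloning history, as is the small yokD-like fragment annotated after the hygromycin gene.

The retroviral cassette is flanked by murine embryonic stem cell virus 5′ and 3′ long terminal repeats. Downstream of the 5′ LTR lie the MESV Ψ packaging signal and a truncated MMLV gag segment lacking its start codon, which together promote efficient encapsidation of the vector RNA when the viral structural proteins are supplied in trans by packaging cells. No separate promoter is annotated upstream of the STING open reading frame, which follows directly after these elements, so it is presumably transcribed from the 5′ LTR. No epitope tag or reporter is annotated on it. A mouse PGK promoter then drives a hygromycin resistance gene, allowing selection of transduced or stably transfected mammalian cells.

According to the record, the plasmid is used to express STING V155M in IFN-β luciferase reporter assays, in work on the activity of this innate immune sensor in T lymphocytes. The cloning sites used to insert the gene are not recorded.
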