Features (pLannotate 1.2.2; 20 found; start..end, strand, type, name):
    579..920     +  misc_feature   MESV Ψ: packaging signal of murine embryonic stem cell virus
    987..1403    +  CDS            gag (truncated): truncated Moloney murine leukemia virus (MMLV) gag gene lacking the start codon
   1416..2552    +  CDS            STING1: STING_HUMAN - Also known as ERIS From Homo sapiens (Human).
   2578..3077    +  promoter       PGK promoter: mouse phosphoglycerate kinase 1 promoter
   3095..4120    +  CDS            HygR: aminoglycoside phosphotransferase from E. coli; aph(4)-Ia; confers resistance to hygromycin
   4138..4416    +  CDS            yokD (fragment): YOKD_BACSU - Experimental evidence at protein level: Swiss-Prot protein existence level 1. May contribute to antibiotic resistance. From Bacillus subtilis (strain 168).
   4478..4992    +  LTR            3' LTR: 3' long terminal repeat from murine embryonic stem cell virus
   5187..5203    -  protein_bind   lac operator: The lac repressor binds to the lac operator to inhibit transcription in E. coli. This inhibition can be relieved by adding lactose or isopropyl-β-D-thiogalactopyranoside (IPTG). lac repressor encoded by lacI
   5211..5241    -  promoter       lac promoter: promoter for the E. coli lac operon
   5256..5277    -  protein_bind   CAP binding site: CAP binding activates transcription in the presence of cAMP. E. coli catabolite activator protein
   5290..5382    -  CDS            lacI (fragment): lac repressor; lacI; The lac repressor binds to the lac operator to inhibit transcription in E. coli. This inhibition can be relieved by adding lactose or isopropyl-β-D-thiogalactopyranoside (IPTG).
   5565..6153    -  rep_origin     ori: high-copy-number ColE1/pMB1/pBR322/pUC origin of replication
   6324..7184    -  CDS            AmpR: β-lactamase; bla; confers resistance to ampicillin, carbenicillin, and related antibiotics
   7185..7289    -  promoter       AmpR promoter: bla
   7384..7419    +  CDS            rop (fragment): Rop protein, which maintains plasmids at low copy number; rop
   7521..7620    +  misc_feature   bom (fragment): basis of mobility region from pBR322
   7626..7775    -  CDS            lacZα (fragment): LacZα fragment of β-galactosidase; lacZ fragment
   7775..7976    -  CDS            TcR (fragment): tetracycline efflux protein; tet; confers resistance to tetracycline
   7977..8075    +  CDS            env (fragment): murine leukemia virus gPr80 envelope polyprotein precursor; env; proteolytically cleaved into gp70SU and p15TM subunits
   8117..515     +  LTR            5' LTR (across the origin): 5' long terminal repeat from murine embryonic stem cell virus
>Addgene plasmid #102599 | pMSCV-hygro-STING V155M | addgene full sequence | sequence record 202113 | Addgene NGS Result
TGAAAGACCCCACCTGTAGGTTTGGCAAGCTAGCTTAAGTAACGCCATTTTGCAAGGCATGGAAAATACA
TAACTGAGAATAGAGAAGTTCAGATCAAGGTTAGGAACAGAGAGACAGCAGAATATGGGCCAAACAGGAT
ATCTGTGGTAAGCAGTTCCTGCCCCGGCTCAGGGCCAAGAACAGATGGTCCCCAGATGCGGTCCCGCCCT
CAGCAGTTTCTAGAGAACCATCAGATGTTTCCAGGGTGCCCCAAGGACCTGAAATGACCCTGTGCCTTAT
TTGAACTAACCAATCAGTTCGCTTCTCGCTTCTGTTCGCGCGCTTCTGCTCCCCGAGCTCAATAAAAGAG
CCCACAACCCCTCACTCGGCGCGCCAGTCCTCCGATAGACTGCGTCGCCCGGGTACCCGTATTCCCAATA
AAGCCTCTTGCTGTTTGCATCCGAATCGTGGACTCGCTGATCCTTGGGAGGGTCTCCTCAGATTGATTGA
CTGCCCACCTCGGGGGTCTTTCATTTGGAGGTTCCACCGAGATTTGGAGACCCCTGCCCAGGGACCACCG
ACCCCCCCGCCGGGAGGTAAGCTGGCCAGCGGTCGTTTCGTGTCTGTCTCTGTCTTTGTGCGTGTTTGTG
CCGGCATCTAATGTTTGCGCCTGCGTCTGTACTAGTTAGCTAACTAGCTCTGTATCTGGCGGACCCGTGG
TGGAACTGACGAGTTCTGAACACCCGGCCGCAACCCTGGGAGACGTCCCAGGGACTTTGGGGGCCGTTTT
TGTGGCCCGACCTGAGGAAGGGAGTCGATGTGGAATCCGACCCCGTCAGGATATGTGGTTCTGGTAGGAG
ACGAGAACCTAAAACAGTTCCCGCCTCCGTCTGAATTTTTGCTTTCGGTTTGGAACCGAAGCCGCGCGTC
TTGTCTGCTGCAGCGCTGCAGCATCGTTCTGTGTTGTCTCTGTCTGACTGTGTTTCTGTATTTGTCTGAA
AATTAGGGCCAGACTGTTACCACTCCCTTAAGTTTGACCTTAGGTCACTGGAAAGATGTCGAGCGGATCG
CTCACAACCAGTCGGTAGATGTCAAGAAGAGACGTTGGGTTACCTTCTGCTCTGCAGAATGGCCAACCTT
TAACGTCGGATGGCCGCGAGACGGCACCTTTAACCGAGACCTCATCACCCAGGTTAAGATCAAGGTCTTT
TCACCTGGCCCGCATGGACACCCAGACCAGGTCCCCTACATCGTGACCTGGGAAGCCTTGGCTTTTGACC
CCCCTCCCTGGGTCAAGCCCTTTGTACACCCTAAGCCTCCGCCTCCTCTTCCTCCATCCGCCCCGTCTCT
CCCCCTTGAACCTCCTCGTTCGACCCCGCCTCGATCCTCCCTTTATCCAGCCCTCACTCCTTCTCTAGGC
GCCGGAATTAGATCCATGCCCCACTCCAGCCTGCATCCATCCATCCCGTGTCCCAGGGGTCACGGGGCCC
AGAAGGCAGCCTTGGTTCTGCTGAGTGCCTGCCTGGTGACCCTTTGGGGGCTAGGAGAGCCACCAGAGCA
CACTCTCCGGTACCTGGTCCTCCACCTAGCCTCCCTGCAGCTGGGACTGCTGTTAAACGGGGTCTGCAGC
CTGGCTGAGGAGCTGCGCCACATCCACTCCAGGTACCGGGGCAGCTACTGGAGGACTGTGCGGGCCTGCC
TGGGCTGCCCCCTCCGCCGTGGGGCCCTGTTGCTGCTGTCCATCTATTTCTACTACTCCCTCCCAAATGC
GGTCGGCCCGCCCTTCACTTGGATGCTTGCCCTCCTGGGCCTCTCGCAGGCACTGAACATCCTCCTGGGC
CTCAAGGGCCTGGCCCCAGCTGAGATCTCTGCAGTGTGTGAAAAAGGGAATTTCAACATGGCCCATGGGC
TGGCATGGTCATATTACATCGGATATCTGCGGCTGATCCTGCCAGAGCTCCAGGCCCGGATTCGAACTTA
CAATCAGCATTACAACAACCTGCTACGGGGTGCAGTGAGCCAGCGGCTGTATATTCTCCTCCCATTGGAC
TGTGGGGTGCCTGATAACCTGAGTATGGCTGACCCCAACATTCGCTTCCTGGATAAACTGCCCCAGCAGA
CCGGTGACCGTGCTGGCATCAAGGATCGGGTTTACAGCAACAGCATCTATGAGCTTCTGGAGAACGGGCA
GCGGGCGGGCACCTGTGTCCTGGAGTACGCCACCCCCTTGCAGACTTTGTTTGCCATGTCACAATACAGT
CAAGCTGGCTTTAGCCGGGAGGATAGGCTTGAGCAGGCCAAACTCTTCTGCCGGACACTTGAGGACATCC
TGGCAGATGCCCCTGAGTCTCAGAACAACTGCCGCCTCATTGCCTACCAGGAACCTGCAGATGACAGCAG
CTTCTCGCTGTCCCAGGAGGTTCTCCGGCACCTGCGGCAGGAGGAAAAGGAAGAGGTTACTGTGGGCAGC
TTGAAGACCTCAGCGGTGCCCAGTACCTCCACGATGTCCCAAGAGCCTGAGCTCCTCATCAGTGGAATGG
AAAAGCCCCTCCCTCTCCGCACGGATTTCTCTTGACTCGAGGTTAACGAATTCTACCGGGTAGGGGAGGC
GCTTTTCCCAAGGCAGTCTGGAGCATGCGCTTTAGCAGCCCCGCTGGGCACTTGGCGCTACACAAGTGGC
CTCTGGCCTCGCACACATTCCACATCCACCGGTAGGCGCCAACCGGCTCCGTTCTTTGGTGGCCCCTTCG
CGCCACCTTCTACTCCTCCCCTAGTCAGGAAGTTCCCCCCCGCCCCGCAGCTCGCGTCGTGCAGGACGTG
ACAAATGGAAGTAGCACGTCTCACTAGTCTCGTGCAGATGGACAGCACCGCTGAGCAATGGAAGCGGGTA
GGCCTTTGGGGCAGCGGCCAATAGCAGCTTTGCTCCTTCGCTTTCTGGGCTCAGAGGCTGGGAAGGGGTG
GGTCCGGGGGCGGGCTCAGGGGCGGGCTCAGGGGCGGGGCGGGCGCCCGAAGGTCCTCCGGAGGCCCGGC
ATTCTGCACGCTTCAAAAGCGCACGTCTGCCGCGCTGTTCTCCTCTTCCTCATCTCCGGGCCTTTCGACC
TGCATCCCGCCACCATGAAAAAGCCTGAACTCACCGCGACGTCTGTCGAGAAGTTTCTGATCGAAAAGTT
CGACAGCGTCTCCGACCTGATGCAGCTCTCGGAGGGCGAAGAATCTCGTGCTTTCAGCTTCGATGTAGGA
GGGCGTGGATATGTCCTGCGGGTAAATAGCTGCGCCGATGGTTTCTACAAAGATCGTTATGTTTATCGGC
ACTTTGCATCGGCCGCGCTCCCGATTCCGGAAGTGCTTGACATTGGGGAATTCAGCGAGAGCCTGACCTA
TTGCATCTCCCGCCGTGCACAGGGTGTCACGTTGCAAGACCTGCCTGAAACCGAACTGCCCGCTGTTCTG
CAGCCGGTCGCGGAGGCCATGGATGCGATCGCTGCGGCCGATCTTAGCCAGACGAGCGGGTTCGGCCCAT
TCGGACCGCAAGGAATCGGTCAATACACTACATGGCGTGATTTCATATGCGCGATTGCTGATCCCCATGT
GTATCACTGGCAAACTGTGATGGACGACACCGTCAGTGCGTCCGTCGCGCAGGCTCTCGATGAGCTGATG
CTTTGGGCCGAGGACTGCCCCGAAGTCCGGCACCTCGTGCACGCGGATTTCGGCTCCAACAATGTCCTGA
CGGACAATGGCCGCATAACAGCGGTCATTGACTGGAGCGAGGCGATGTTCGGGGATTCCCAATACGAGGT
CGCCAACATCTTCTTCTGGAGGCCGTGGTTGGCTTGTATGGAGCAGCAGACGCGCTACTTCGAGCGGAGG
CATCCGGAGCTTGCAGGATCGCCGCGGCTCCGGGCGTATATGCTCCGCATTGGTCTTGACCAACTCTATC
AGAGCTTGGTTGACGGCAATTTCGATGATGCAGCTTGGGCGCAGGGTCGATGCGACGCAATCGTCCGATC
CGGAGCCGGGACTGTCGGGCGTACACAAATCGCCCGCAGAAGCGCGGCCGTCTGGACCGATGGCTGTGTA
GAAGTACTCGCCGATAGTGGAAACCGACGCCCCAGCACTCGTCCGAGGGCAAAGGAATAGAGTAGATGCC
GACCGAACAAGAGCTGATTTCGAGAACGCCTCAGCCAGCAACTCGCGCGAGCCTAGCAAGGCAAATGCGA
GAGAACGGCCTTACGCTTGGTGGCACAGTTCTCGTCCACAGTTCGCTAAGCTCGCTCGGCTGGGTCGCGG
GAGGGCCGGTCGCAGTGATTCAGGCCCTTCTGGATTGTGTTGGTCCCCAGGGCACGATTGTCATGCCCAC
GCACTCGGGTGATCTGACTGATCCCGCAGATTGGAGATCGCCGCCCGTGCCTGCCGATTGGGTGCAGATC
CGTCGACCTGCAGCCAAGCTTATCGATAAAATAAAAGATTTTATTTAGTCTCCAGAAAAAGGGGGGAATG
AAAGACCCCACCTGTAGGTTTGGCAAGCTAGCTTAAGTAACGCCATTTTGCAAGGCATGGAAAATACATA
ACTGAGAATAGAGAAGTTCAGATCAAGGTTAGGAACAGAGAGACAGCAGAATATGGGCCAAACAGGATAT
CTGTGGTAAGCAGTTCCTGCCCCGGCTCAGGGCCAAGAACAGATGGTCCCCAGATGCGGTCCCGCCCTCA
GCAGTTTCTAGAGAACCATCAGATGTTTCCAGGGTGCCCCAAGGACCTGAAATGACCCTGTGCCTTATTT
GAACTAACCAATCAGTTCGCTTCTCGCTTCTGTTCGCGCGCTTCTGCTCCCCGAGCTCAATAAAAGAGCC
CACAACCCCTCACTCGGCGCGCCAGTCCTCCGATAGACTGCGTCGCCCGGGTACCCGTGTATCCAATAAA
CCCTCTTGCAGTTGCATCCGACTTGTGGTCTCGCTGTTCCTTGGGAGGGTCTCCTCTGAGTGATTGACTA
CCCGTCAGCGGGGGTCTTTCATGGGTAACAGTTTCTTGAAGTTGGAGAACAACATTCTGAGGGTAGGAGT
CGAATATTAAGTAATCCTGACTCAATTAGCCACTGTTTTGAATCCACATACTCCAATACTCCTGAAATAG
TTCATTATGGACAGCGCAGAAAGAGCTGGGGAGAATTGTGAAATTGTTATCSRAAGAGCTGGGGAGAATT
GTGAAATTGTTATCCGCTCACAATTCCACACAACATACGAGCCGGAAGCATAAAGTGTAAAGCCTGGGGT
GCCTAATGAGTGAGCTAACTCACATTAATTGCGTTGCGCTCACTGCCCGCTTTCCAGTCGGGAAACCTGT
CGTGCCAGCTGCATTAATGAATCGGCCAACGCGCGGGGAGAGGCGGTTTGCGTATTGGGCGCTCTTCCGC
TTCCTCGCTCACTGACTCGCTGCGCTCGGTCGTTCGGCTGCGGCGAGCGGTATCAGCTCACTCAAAGGCG
GTAATACGGTTATCCACAGAATCAGGGGATAACGCAGGAAAGAACATGTGAGCAAAAGGCCAGCAAAAGG
CCAGGAACCGTAAAAAGGCCGCGTTGCTGGCGTTTTTCCATAGGCTCCGCCCCCCTGACGAGCATCACAA
AAATCGACGCTCAAGTCAGAGGTGGCGAAACCCGACAGGACTATAAAGATACCAGGCGTTTCCCCCTGGA
AGCTCCCTCGTGCGCTCTCCTGTTCCGACCCTGCCGCTTACCGGATACCTGTCCGCCTTTCTCCCTTCGG
GAAGCGTGGCGCTTTCTCATAGCTCACGCTGTAGGTATCTCAGTTCGGTGTAGGTCGTTCGCTCCAAGCT
GGGCTGTGTGCACGAACCCCCCGTTCAGCCCGACCGCTGCGCCTTATCCGGTAACTATCGTCTTGAGTCC
AACCCGGTAAGACACGACTTATCGCCACTGGCAGCAGCCACTGGTAACAGGATTAGCAGAGCGAGGTATG
TAGGCGGTGCTACAGAGTTCTTGAAGTGGTGGCCTAACTACGGCTACACTAGAAGAACAGTATTTGGTAT
CTGCGCTCTGCTGAAGCCAGTTACCTTCGGAAAAAGAGTTGGTAGCTCTTGATCCGGCAAACAAACCACC
GCTGGTAGCGGTGGTTTTTTTGTTTGCAAGCAGCAGATTACGCGCAGAAAAAAAGGATCTCAAGAAGATC
CTTTGATCTTTTCTACGGGGTCTGACGCTCAGTGGAACGAAAACTCACGTTAAGGGATTTTGGTCATGAG
ATTATCAAAAAGGATCTTCACCTAGATCCTTTTAAATTAAAAATGAAGTTTTAAATCAATCTAAAGTATA
TATGAGTAAACTTGGTCTGACAGTTACCAATGCTTAATCAGTGAGGCACCTATCTCAGCGATCTGTCTAT
TTCGTTCATCCATAGTTGCCTGACTCCCCGTCGTGTAGATAACTACGATACGGGAGGGCTTACCATCTGG
CCCCAGTGCTGCAATGATACCGCGAGACCCACGCTCACCGGCTCCAGATTTATCAGCAATAAACCAGCCA
GCCGGAAGGGCCGAGCGCAGAAGTGGTCCTGCAACTTTATCCGCCTCCATCCAGTCTATTAATTGTTGCC
GGGAAGCTAGAGTAAGTAGTTCGCCAGTTAATAGTTTGCGCAACGTTGTTGCCATTGCTACAGGCATCGT
GGTGTCACGCTCGTCGTTTGGTATGGCTTCATTCAGCTCCGGTTCCCAACGATCAAGGCGAGTTACATGA
TCCCCCATGTTGTGCAAAAAAGCGGTTAGCTCCTTCGGTCCTCCGATCGTTGTCAGAAGTAAGTTGGCCG
CAGTGTTATCACTCATGGTTATGGCAGCACTGCATAATTCTCTTACTGTCATGCCATCCGTAAGATGCTT
TTCTGTGACTGGTGAGTACTCAACCAAGTCATTCTGAGAATAGTGTATGCGGCGACCGAGTTGCTCTTGC
CCGGCGTCAATACGGGATAATACCGCGCCACATAGCAGAACTTTAAAAGTGCTCATCATTGGAAAACGTT
CTTCGGGGCGAAAACTCTCAAGGATCTTACCGCTGTTGAGATCCAGTTCGATGTAACCCACTCGTGCACC
CAACTGATCTTCAGCATCTTTTACTTTCACCAGCGTTTCTGGGTGAGCAAAAACAGGAAGGCAAAATGCC
GCAAAAAAGGGAATAAGGGCGACACGGAAATGTTGAATACTCATACTCTTCCTTTTTCAATATTATTGAA
GCATTTATCAGGGTTATTGTCTCATGAGCGGATACATATTTGAATGTATTTAGAAAAATAAACAAATAGG
GGTTCCGCGCACATTTCCCCGAAAAGTGCCACCTGACGTCTAAGAAACCATTATTATCATGACATTAACC
TATAAAAATAGGCGTATCACGAGGCCCTTTCGTCTCGCGCGTTTCGGTGATGACGGTGAAAACCTCTGAC
ACATGCAGCTCCCGGAGACGGTCACAGCTTGTCTGTAAGCGGATGCCGGGAGCAGACAAGCCCGTCAGGG
CGCGTCAGCGGGTGTTGGCGGGTGTCGGGGCTGGCTTAACTATGCGGCATCAGAGCAGATTGTACTGAGA
GTGCACCATATGCGGTGTGAAATACCGCACAGATGCGTAAGGAGAAAATACCGCATCAGGCGCCATTCGC
CATTCAGGCTGCGCAACTGTTGGGAAGGGCGATCGGTGCGGGCCTCTTCGCTATTACGCCAGCTGGCGAA
AGGGGGATGTGCTGCAAGGCGATTAAGTTGGGTAACGCCAGGGTTTTCCCAGTCACGACGTTGTAAAACG
ACGGCGCAAGGAATGGTGCATGCAAGGAGATGGCGCCCAACAGTCCCCCGGCCACGGGGCCTGCCACCAT
ACCCACGCCGAAACAAGCGCTCATGAGCCCGAAGTGGCGAGCCCGATCTTCCCCATCGGTGATGTCGGCG
ATATAGGCGCCAGCAACCGCACCTGTGGCGCCGGTGATGCCGGCCACGATGCGTCCGGCGTAGAGGCGAT
TAGTCCAATTTGTTAAAGACAGGATATCAGTGGTCCAGGCTCTAGTTTTGACTCAACAATATCACCAGCT
GAAGCCTATAGAGTACGAGCCATAGATAAAATAAAAGATTTTATTTAGTCTCCAGAAAAAGGGGGGAA
